Addgene plasmid #86614: RSV-Flag-Brd2
Purpose: Flag tagged mouse Brd2 expression construct for cell transfection
Depositing lab: Mario García-Domínguez. Depositing organization: Centro Andaluz de Biologia Molecular y Medicina Regenerativa (CABIMER). Publication: Association of bromodomain BET proteins with chromatin requires dimerization through the conserved motif B. Garcia-Gutierrez P, Mundi M, Garcia-Dominguez M. J Cell Sci. 2012 Aug 1;125(Pt 15):3671-80. Epub 2012 May 17. 10.1242/jcs.105841 PubMed 22595521.
Backbone
  Vector backbone: pAdRSV-Sp-Flag
  Backbone manufacturer: PMID: 12490204
  Backbone size w/o insert (bp): 4260
  Vector type: Mammalian Expression
Growth in bacteria
  Bacterial resistance: Ampicillin, 100 μg/mL
  Growth temperature: 37°C
  Growth strain: NEB Stable
  Copy number: High Copy
Gene/Insert
  Gene/Insert name: Brd2
  Species: M. musculus (mouse)
  Insert size (bp): 2432
  Entrez Gene: Brd2 (a.k.a. D17H6S113E, Frg-1, Fsrg-1, Fsrg1, Nat, Ring3, Rnf3, mKIAA4005)
  Promoter: RSV
  Tag / fusion protein: Flag (N terminal on backbone)
  Cloning method: Restriction Enzyme; 5′ cloning site SmaI (destroyed during cloning); 3′ cloning site PmlI (not destroyed)
  Sequencing primers: 5′ CCTCAGTGGATGTTGCCTTTAC; 3′ GCATTCTAGTTGTGGTTTGTCC
Terms and licenses: Academic/Nonprofit Terms; Industry Terms: Not Available to Industry
How to cite: RSV-Flag-Brd2 was a gift from Mario García-Domínguez (Addgene plasmid # 86614 ; http://n2t.net/addgene:86614 ; RRID:Addgene_86614)
