[The description below was written by a language model from this plasmid's Addgene catalogue record and pLannotate feature annotations shown in this document.]
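Description:
RSV-Flag-Brd2 is a mammalian expression plasmid for producing N-terminally Flag-tagged mouse Brd2 in transfected cells. It is built on the pAdRSV-Sp-Flag backbone, which supplies the tag, and the sequenced record is about 6.7 kb. In bacteria it is maintained as a high-copy plasmid through a ColE1/pUC-type origin and selected with ampicillin via the β-lactamase gene. The remaining bacterial annotations (lac promoter and operator, CAP site, and fragments of lacZα, lacI, rop and bom) are cloning-vector remnants with no evident role in the construct's use.

The expression cassette is driven by the Rous sarcoma virus enhancer/promoter, followed by a modified SV40 intron with splice donor and acceptor sites, which generally improves processing and expression of the transcript. Next comes a short Flag epitope sequence; the annotation software matches it as a fragment of 3xFLAG, and its length is consistent with a single Flag tag. The Brd2 coding sequence then follows. Brd2 is a BET-family bromodomain protein that binds acetylated chromatin and takes part in transcriptional regulation. An SV40 polyadenylation signal lies downstream of the insert, although it is annotated on the opposite strand. The insert was placed between SmaI and PmlI sites, with the SmaI site destroyed during cloning.

Upstream of the cassette, the backbone carries a human adenovirus serotype 5 inverted terminal repeat and the Ad5 Ψ packaging signal, reflecting its origin as an adenoviral shuttle-type vector. The record describes the plasmid only for direct cell transfection, not for virus production. The Flag tag allows detection or immunoprecipitation of the expressed protein, and the associated work concerns BET protein dimerization and chromatin association.
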