Features (pLannotate 1.2.2; 21 found; start..end, strand, type, name):
     34..136     +  repeat_region  ITR: inverted terminal repeat of human adenovirus serotype 5 inverted
    224..374     +  misc_signal    Ad5 Ψ: packaging signal for adenovirus serotype 5
    495..514     +  misc_feature   MCS (fragment): pBluescript multiple cloning site
    515..567     -  misc_feature   bom (fragment): basis of mobility region from pBR322
    698..791     +  ncRNA          Retro dr1: Accession: RF00214 - Retrovirus direct repeat 1 (dr1)
    827..1088    +  promoter       RSV promoter: Rous sarcoma virus enhancer/promoter
   1130..1226    +  intron         SV40 intron: modified SV40 intron with splice donor and acceptor sites
   1318..1341    +  CDS            3xFLAG (fragment): three tandem FLAG® epitope tags
   1363..3684    +  CDS            Brd2 (sequence partly withheld): BRD2_MOUSE - Also known as Fsrg1, Kiaa4005, Ring3. Experimental evidence at protein level: Swiss-Prot protein existence level 1. Binds hyperacetylated chromatin and plays a role in the regulation of transcription, probably by chromatin remodeling. Regulates transcription of the CCND1 gene. Plays a role in nucleosome assembly (By similarity). May play a role in spermatogenesis or folliculogenesis. From Mus musculus (Mouse).
   3826..3960    -  polyA_signal   SV40 poly(A) signal: SV40 polyadenylation signal
   4023..4058    +  misc_feature   MCS (fragment): pUC18/19 multiple cloning site
   4095..4111    -  protein_bind   lac operator: The lac repressor binds to the lac operator to inhibit transcription in E. coli. This inhibition can be relieved by adding lactose or isopropyl-β-D-thiogalactopyranoside (IPTG). lac repressor encoded by lacI
   4119..4149    -  promoter       lac promoter: promoter for the E. coli lac operon
   4164..4185    -  protein_bind   CAP binding site: CAP binding activates transcription in the presence of cAMP. E. coli catabolite activator protein
   4198..4290    -  CDS            lacI (fragment): lac repressor; lacI; The lac repressor binds to the lac operator to inhibit transcription in E. coli. This inhibition can be relieved by adding lactose or isopropyl-β-D-thiogalactopyranoside (IPTG).
   4473..5061    -  rep_origin     ori: high-copy-number ColE1/pMB1/pBR322/pUC origin of replication
   5232..6092    -  CDS            AmpR: β-lactamase; bla; confers resistance to ampicillin, carbenicillin, and related antibiotics
   6093..6197    -  promoter       AmpR promoter: bla
   6292..6327    +  CDS            rop (fragment): Rop protein, which maintains plasmids at low copy number; rop
   6429..6528    +  misc_feature   bom (fragment): basis of mobility region from pBR322
   6534..5       -  CDS            lacZα (fragment) (across the origin): LacZα fragment of β-galactosidase; lacZ fragment
>Addgene plasmid #86614 | RSV-Flag-Brd2 | addgene full sequence | sequence record 170458 | Addgene NGS Result
TGAATTCAAGAATTCTCATGTTTGACAGCTTATCATCATCAATAATATACCTTATTTTGGATTGAAGCCA
ATATGATAATGAGGGGGTGGAGTTTGTGACGTGGCGCGGGGCGTGGGAACGGGGCGGGTGACGTAGTAGT
GTGGCGGAAGTGTGATGTTGCAAGTGTGGCGGAACACATGTAAGCGACGGATGTGGCAAAAGTGACGTTT
TTGGTGTGCGCCGGTGTACACAGGAAGTGACAATTTTCGCGCGGTTTTAGGCGGATGTTGTAGTAAATTT
GGGCGTAACCGAGTAAGATTTGGCCATTTTCGCGGGAAAACTGAATAAGAGGAAGTGAAATCTGAATAAT
TTTGTGTTACTCATAGCGCGTAATATTTGTCTAGGGCCGCGGGGACTTTGACCGTTTACGTGGAGACTCG
CCCAGGTGTTTTTCTCAGGTGTTTTCCGCGTTCCGGGTCAAAGTTGGCGTTTTATTATTATAGTCAGGGG
GATCCTCTAGAACTAGTGGATCCCTATGGTGCACTCTCAGTACAATCTGCTCTGATGCCGCATAGTTAAG
CCAGTATCTGCTCCCTGCTTGTGTGTTGGAGGTCGCTGAGTAGTGCGCGAGCAAAATTTAAGCTACAACA
AGGCAAGGCTTGACCGACAATTGCATGAAGAATCTGCTTAGGGTTAGGCGTTTTGCGCTGCTTCGCGATG
TACGGGCCAGATATACGCGTATCTGAGGGGACTAGGGTGTGTTTAGGCGAAAAGCGGGGCTTCGGTTGTA
CGCGGTTAGGAGTCCCCTCAGGATATAGTAGTTTCGCTTTTGCATAGGGAGGGGGAAATGTAGTCTTATG
CAATACTCTTGTAGTCTTGCAACATGGTAACGATGAGTTAGCAACATGCCTTACAAGGAGAGAAAAAGCA
CCGTGCATGCCGATTGGTGGAAGTAAGGTGGTACGATCGTGCCTTATTAGGAAGGCAACAGACGGGTCTG
ACATGGATTGGACGAACCACTGAATTCCGCATTGCAGAGATATTGTATTTAAGTGCCTAGCTCGATACAA
TAAACGCCATTTGACCATTCACCACATTGGTGTGCACCTCCAAGCTTCTCGAGGAACTGAAAAACCAGAA
AGTTAACTGGTAAGTTTAGTCTTTTTGTCTTTTATTTCAGGTCCCGGATCCGGTGGTGGTGCAAATCAAA
GAACTGCTCCTCAGTGGATGTTGCCTTTACTTCTAGGCCTGTACGGAAGTGTTACTTCTGCTCTAAAAGC
TGCGGAATTGTACCCGCGGCCGCGCGCCTAGGAGCTCGGTACCCCCGGGCCACCATGGATTACAAGGATG
ACGACGATAAGCTAGCCGGCACGGGGGTCAAGATGCTGCAAAACGTGACTCCCCACAAGCTCCCTGGGGA
AGGGAATGCAGGGTTACTGGGGCTGGGCCCAGAGGCAGCAGCACCAGGGAAAAGGATTCGAAAGCCTTCT
CTGCTGTATGAGGGATTTGAGAGCCCCACAATGGCTTCTGTACCAGCTTTACAACTGGCCCCTGCCAATC
CACCACCCCCTGAGGTGTCCAATCCCAAAAAGCCAGGACGG
[333 nt withheld, positions 1582-1914]
GAGCTTGTGGTGACCATCCCTAAAAACAGCCATAAGAAGGGGGCCAAGTTAGCAGCACTCCAGGGCAGTA
TTACCAGTGCCCATCAGGTGCCTGCTGTCTCTTCTGTGTCGCATACAGCCCTGTATACACCACCACCTGA
AATACCTACCACTGTCCTCAACATTCCCCACCCATCAGTCATCTCTTCTCCTCTTCTTAAGTCCCTGCAT
TCTGCTGGACCCCCACTCCTTGCTGTATCAGCAGCGCCTCCAGCTCAGCCCCTTGCCAAGAAAAAAGGCG
TTAAACGGAAAGCGGATACTACCACCCCTACACCCACAGCCATCCTGGCTCCTGGTTCCCCAGCTAGTCC
TCCTGGGAGTCTTGAGCCAAAGGCAGCAAGGCTCCCTCCTATGCGCAGAGAGAGTGGCCGCCCAATCAAA
CCCCCACGAAAAGACTTGCCTGACTCGCAACAGCAACACCAGAGCTCTAAGAAAGGGAAGCTGTCAGAGC
AGTTAAAGCACTGCAACGGCATCCTGAAGGAACTGCTCTCAAAGAAGCACGCTGCCTACGCCTGGCCCTT
CTATAAGCCAGTGGACGCTTCTGCTCTTGGCCTTCATGATTACCATGACATCATTAAACACCCCATGGAC
CTCAGCACTGTCAAGCGGAAGATGGAGAACCGTGACTACCGGGATGCACAGGAGTTTGCTGCTGATGTAC
GGCTTATGTTCTCCAACTGCTATAAGTACAATCCTCCAGACCACGATGTTGTGGCTATGGCACGAAAGTT
GCAGGATGTGTTTGAGTTTCGCTATGCCAAGATGCCAGATGAGCCACTGGAACCAGGACCTCTACCAGTC
TCTACTGCCTTGCCTCCTGGGTTGACCAAATCCTCTTCAGAGTCCTCCAGTGAGGAAAGTAGCAGTGAGA
GTTCCTCTGAGGAAGAGGAGGAGGAGGAAGAAGATGAGGACGAGGAGGAGAGTGAAAGCTCAGACTCTGA
GGAGGAAAGGGCTCATCGCCTAGCAGAGCTGCAGGAGCAGCTTCGGGCAGTTCATGAACAACTGGCTGCC
CTGTCCCAGGGCCCAATATCTAAGCCCAAGCGGAAGAGAGAGAAAAAGGAAAAAAAGAAGAAACGGAAGG
CAGAGAAACATCGTGGCCGAATTGGGATCGATGAAGATGATAAGGGGCCTAGGGCACCTCGCCCACCTCA
GCCCAAGAAATCTAAGAAAGCAGGTGGTGGGGGTAGCAATGCTACTACACTCAGCCATCCTGGCTTTGGG
ACTTCCGGAGGAAGTAGCAACAAGCTACCTAAAAAGTCTCAAAAGACAGCTCCACCTGTCCTTCCCACTG
GCTATGATTCTGAGGAGGAGGAAGAAAGCAGGCCCATGAGTTATGATGAGAAGAGACAGTTAAGCCTGGA
TATCAATAAGTTACCTGGGGAAAAGCTGGGTCGAGTAGTACATATCATCCAAGCCAGGGAACCCTCTCTA
CGTGATTCAAATCCAGAAGAAATTGAGATTGATTTTGAAACACTCAAGCCGTCCACACTTAGAGAGCTTG
AGCGATATGTTTTATCCTGCCTTCGAAAGAAACCCCGGAAGCCCTACACTATTAGGAAACCTGTGGGAAA
AACAAAGGAGGAACTGGCTTTGGAGAAGAAGCGGGAGCTAGAGAAGCGGTTGCAGGATGTCAGTGGACAG
CTCAACTCCACCAAAAAGCCTCCCAAGAAAGCGAGTGAGAAGACAGAGTCATCTGCACAGCAAGTGGCAG
TGTCCCGTCTCAGTGCTTCTAGTTCCAGCTCAGATTCCGGCTCCTCGTCGTCATCTTCCTCTTCTTCAGA
CACCAGCGATTCAGACTCGGGCTAAGGGGCCAGACTAGTGCGGCCGCCACGTGATCGATGCATAGATCTA
GCCGGGGGATCTGGCCGCGGGGATCCAGACATGATAAGATACATTGATGAGTTTGGACAAACCACAACTA
GAATGCAGTGAAAAAAATGCTTTATTTGTGAAATTTGTGATGCTATTGCTTTATTTGTAACCATTATAAG
CTGCAATAAACAAGTTAACAACAACAATTGCATTCATTTTATGTTTCAGGTTCAGGGGGAGGTGTGGGAG
GTTTTTTCGGATCCTCTAGAGTCGACCTGCAGGCATGCAAGCTTGGCGTAATCATGGTCATAGCTGTTTC
CTGTGTGAAATTGTTATCCGCTCACAATTCCACACAACATACGAGCCGGAAGCATAAAGTGTAAAGCCTG
GGGTGCCTAATGAGTGAGCTAACTCACATTAATTGCGTTGCGCTCACTGCCCGCTTTCCAGTCGGGAAAC
CTGTCGTGCCAGCTGCATTAATGAATCGGCCAACGCGCGGGGAGAGGCGGTTTGCGTATTGGGCGCTCTT
CCGCTTCCTCGCTCACTGACTCGCTGCGCTCGGTCGTTCGGCTGCGGCGAGCGGTATCAGCTCACTCAAA
GGCGGTAATACGGTTATCCACAGAATCAGGGGATAACGCAGGAAAGAACATGTGAGCAAAAGGCCAGCAA
AAGGCCAGGAACCGTAAAAAGGCCGCGTTGCTGGCGTTTTTCCATAGGCTCCGCCCCCCTGACGAGCATC
ACAAAAATCGACGCTCAAGTCAGAGGTGGCGAAACCCGACAGGACTATAAAGATACCAGGCGTTTCCCCC
TGGAAGCTCCCTCGTGCGCTCTCCTGTTCCGACCCTGCCGCTTACCGGATACCTGTCCGCCTTTCTCCCT
TCGGGAAGCGTGGCGCTTTCTCATAGCTCACGCTGTAGGTATCTCAGTTCGGTGTAGGTCGTTCGCTCCA
AGCTGGGCTGTGTGCACGAACCCCCCGTTCAGCCCGACCGCTGCGCCTTATCCGGTAACTATCGTCTTGA
GTCCAACCCGGTAAGACACGACTTATCGCCACTGGCAGCAGCCACTGGTAACAGGATTAGCAGAGCGAGG
TATGTAGGCGGTGCTACAGAGTTCTTGAAGTGGTGGCCTAACTACGGCTACACTAGAAGAACAGTATTTG
GTATCTGCGCTCTGCTGAAGCCAGTTACCTTCGGAAAAAGAGTTGGTAGCTCTTGATCCGGCAAACAAAC
CACCGCTGGTAGCGGTGGTTTTTTTGTTTGCAAGCAGCAGATTACGCGCAGAAAAAAAGGATCTCAAGAA
GATCCTTTGATCTTTTCTACGGGGTCTGACGCTCAGTGGAACGAAAACTCACGTTAAGGGATTTTGGTCA
TGAGATTATCAAAAAGGATCTTCACCTAGATCCTTTTAAATTAAAAATGAAGTTTTAAATCAATCTAAAG
TATATATGAGTAAACTTGGTCTGACAGTTACCAATGCTTAATCAGTGAGGCACCTATCTCAGCGATCTGT
CTATTTCGTTCATCCATAGTTGCCTGACTCCCCGTCGTGTAGATAACTACGATACGGGAGGGCTTACCAT
CTGGCCCCAGTGCTGCAATGATACCGCGAGACCCACGCTCACCGGCTCCAGATTTATCAGCAATAAACCA
GCCAGCCGGAAGGGCCGAGCGCAGAAGTGGTCCTGCAACTTTATCCGCCTCCATCCAGTCTATTAATTGT
TGCCGGGAAGCTAGAGTAAGTAGTTCGCCAGTTAATAGTTTGCGCAACGTTGTTGCCATTGCTACAGGCA
TCGTGGTGTCACGCTCGTCGTTTGGTATGGCTTCATTCAGCTCCGGTTCCCAACGATCAAGGCGAGTTAC
ATGATCCCCCATGTTGTGCAAAAAAGCGGTTAGCTCCTTCGGTCCTCCGATCGTTGTCAGAAGTAAGTTG
GCCGCAGTGTTATCACTCATGGTTATGGCAGCACTGCATAATTCTCTTACTGTCATGCCATCCGTAAGAT
GCTTTTCTGTGACTGGTGAGTACTCAACCAAGTCATTCTGAGAATAGTGTATGCGGCGACCGAGTTGCTC
TTGCCCGGCGTCAATACGGGATAATACCGCGCCACATAGCAGAACTTTAAAAGTGCTCATCATTGGAAAA
CGTTCTTCGGGGCGAAAACTCTCAAGGATCTTACCGCTGTTGAGATCCAGTTCGATGTAACCCACTCGTG
CACCCAACTGATCTTCAGCATCTTTTACTTTCACCAGCGTTTCTGGGTGAGCAAAAACAGGAAGGCAAAA
TGCCGCAAAAAAGGGAATAAGGGCGACACGGAAATGTTGAATACTCATACTCTTCCTTTTTCAATATTAT
TGAAGCATTTATCAGGGTTATTGTCTCATGAGCGGATACATATTTGAATGTATTTAGAAAAATAAACAAA
TAGGGGTTCCGCGCACATTTCCCCGAAAAGTGCCACCTGACGTCTAAGAAACCATTATTATCATGACATT
AACCTATAAAAATAGGCGTATCACGAGGCCCTTTCGTCTCGCGCGTTTCGGTGATGACGGTGAAAACCTC
TGACACATGCAGCTCCCGGAGACGGTCACAGCTTGTCTGTAAGCGGATGCCGGGAGCAGACAAGCCCGTC
AGGGCGCGTCAGCGGGTGTTGGCGGGTGTCGGGGCTGGCTTAACTATGCGGCATCAGAGCAGATTGTACT
GAGAGTGCACCATATGCGGTGTGAAATACCGCACAGATGCGTAAGGAGAAAATACCGCATCAGGCGCCAT
TCGCCATTCAGGCTGCGCAACTGTTGGGAAGGGCGATCGGTGCGGGCCTCTTCGCTATTACGCCAGCTGG
CGAAAGGGGGATGTGCTGCAAGGCGATTAAGTTGGGTAACGCCAGGGTTTTCCCAGTCACGACGTTGTAA
AACGACGGCCAG
